>Addgene plasmid #210826 | pET28sumo-MDA5-Full-length | addgene full sequence | sequence record 416918 | Addgene NGS Result
AGACAAGCTTAGGTATTTATTCGGCGCAAAGTGCGTCGGGTGATGCTGCCAACTTAGTCGAGCACCACCA
CCACCACCACTGAGATCCGGCTGCTAACAAAGCCCGAAAGGAAGCTGAGTTGGCTGCTGCCACCGCTGAG
CAATAACTAGCATAACCCCTTGGGGCCTCTAAACGGGTCTTGAGGGGTTTTTTGCTGAAAGGAGGAACTA
TATCCGGATTGGCGAATGGG
[124 nt withheld, positions 231-354]
C
[91 nt withheld, positions 356-446]
A
[49 nt withheld, positions 448-496]
CCTTTGACGTTGGAGTCCACGTTCTTT
[37 nt withheld, positions 524-560]
ACCCTATCTCGGTCTATTCTTTTGATTTATAAGGGATTTTGCCGATTTCGGCCTATTGGTTAAAAAATGA
GCTGATTTAACAAAAATTTAACGCGAATTTTAACAAAATATTAACGCTTACAATTTAGGTGGCACTTTTC
GGGGAAATGTGCGCGGAACCCCTATTTGTTTATTTTTCTAAATACATTCAAATATGTATCCGCTCATGAA
TTAATTCTTAGAAAAACTCATCGAGCATCAAATGAAACTGCAATTTATTCATATCAGGATTATCAATACC
ATATTTTTGAAAAAGCCGTTTCTGTAATGAAGGAGAAAACTCACCGAGGCAGTTCCATAGGATGGCAAGA
TCCTGGTATCGGTCTGCGATTCCGACTCGTCCAACATCAATACAACCTATTAATTTCCCCTCGTCAAAAA
TAAGGTTATCAAGTGAGAAATCACCATGAGTGACGACTGAATCCGGTGAGAATGGCAAAAGTTTATGCAT
TTCTTTCCAGACTTGTTCAACAGGCCAGCCATTACGCTCGTCATCAAAATCACTCGCATCAACCAAACCG
TTATTCATTCGTGATTGCGCCTGAGCGAGACGAAATACGCGATCGCTGTTAAAAGGACAATTACAAACAG
GAATCGAATGCAACCGGCGCAGGAACACTGCCAGCGCATCAACAATATTTTCACCTGAATCAGGATATTC
TTCTAATACCTGGAATGCTGTTTTCCCGGGGATCGCAGTGGTGAGTAACCATGCATCATCAGGAGTACGG
ATAAAATGCTTGATGGTCGGAAGAGGCATAAATTCCGTCAGCCAGTTTAGTCTGACCATCTCATCTGTAA
CATCATTGGCAACGCTACCTTTGCCATGTTTCAGAAACAACTCTGGCGCATCGGGCTTCCCATACAATCG
ATAGATTGTCGCACCTGATTGCCCGACATTATCGCGAGCCCATTTATACCCATATAAATCAGCATCCATG
TTGGAATTTAATCGCGGCCTAGAGCAAGACGTTTCCCGTTGAATATGGCTCATAACACCCCTTGTATTAC
TGTTTATGTAAGCAGACAGTTTTATTGTTCATGACCAAAATCCCTTAACGTGAGTTTTCGTTCCACTGAG
CGTCAGACCCCGTAGAAAAGATCAAAGGATCTTCTTGAGATCCTTTTTTTCTGCGCGTAATCTGCTGCTT
GCAAACAAAAAAACCACCGCTACCAGCGGTGGTTTGTTTGCCGGATCAAGAGCTACCAACTCTTTTTCCG
AAGGTAACTGGCTTCAGCAGAGCGCAGATACCAAATACTGTCCTTCTAGTGTAGCCGTAGTTAGGCCACC
ACTTCAAGAACTCTGTAGCACCGCCTACATACCTCGCTCTGCTAATCCTGTTACCAGTGGCTGCTGCCAG
TGGCGATAAGTCGTGTCTTACCGGGTTGGACTCAAGACGATAGTTACCGGATAAGGCGCAGCGGTCGGGC
TGAACGGGGGGTTCGTGCACACAGCCCAGCTTGGAGCGAACGACCTACACCGAACTGAGATACCTACAGC
GTGAGCTATGAGAAAGCGCCACGCTTCCCGAAGGGAGAAAGGCGGACAGGTATCCGGTAAGCGGCAGGGT
CGGAACAGGAGAGCGCACGAGGGAGCTTCCAGGGGGAAACGCCTGGTATCTTTATAGTCCTGTCGGGTTT
CGCCACCTCTGACTTGAGCGTCGATTTTTGTGATGCTCGTCAGGGGGGCGGAGCCTATGGAAAAACGCCA
GCAACGCGGCCTTTTTACGGTTCCTGGCCTTTTGCTGGCCTTTTGCTCACATGTTCTTTCCTGCGTTATC
CCCTGATTCTGTGGATAACCGTATTACCGCCTTTGAGTGAGCTGATACCGCTCGCCGCAGCCGAACGACC
GAGCGCAGCGAGTCAGTGAGCGAGGAAGCGGAAGAGCGCCTGATGCGGTATTTTCTCCTTACGCATCTGT
GCGGTATTTCACACCGCAATGGTGCACTCTCAGTACAATCTGCTCTGATGCCGCATAGTTAAGCCAGTAT
ACACTCCGCTATCGCTACGTGACTGGGTCATGGCTGCGCCCCGACACCCGCCAACACCCGCTGACGCGCC
CTGACGGGCTTGTCTGCTCCCGGCATCCGCTTACAGACAAGCTGTGACCGTCTCCGGGAGCTGCATGTGT
CAGAGGTTTTCACCGTCATCACCGAAACGCGCGAGGCAGCTGCGGTAAAGCTCATCAGCGTGGTCGTGAA
GCGATTCACAGATGTCTGCCTGTTCATCCGCGTCCAGCTCGTTGAGTTTCTCCAGAAGCGTTAATGTCTG
GCTTCTGATAAAGCGGGCCATGTTAAGGGCGGTTTTTTCCTGTTTGGTCACTGATGCCTCCGTGTAAGGG
GGATTTCTGTTCATGGGGGTAATGATACCGATGAAACGAGAGAGGATGCTCACGATACGGGTTACTGATG
ATGAACATGCCCGGTTACTGGAACGTTGTGAGGGTAAACAACTGGCGGTATGGATGCGGCGGGACCAGAG
AAAAATCACTCAGGGTCAATGCCAGCGCTTCGTTAATACAGATGTAGGTGTTCCACAGGGTAGCCAGCAG
CATCCTGCGATGCAGATCCGGAACATAATGGTGCAGGGCGCTGACTTCCGCGTTTCCAGACTTTACGAAA
CACGGAAACCGAAGACCATTCATGTTGTTGCTCAGGTCGCAGACGTTTTGCAGCAGCAGTCGCTTCACGT
TCGCTCGCGTATCGGTGATTCATTCTGCTAACCAGTAAGGCAACCCCGCCAGCCTAGCCGGGTCCTCAAC
GACAGGAGCACGATCATGCGCACCCGTGGGGCCGCCATGCCGGCGATAATGGCCTGCTTCTCGCCGAAAC
GTTTGGTGGCGGGACCAGTGACGAAGGCTTGAGCGAGGGCGTGCAAGATTCCGAATACCGCAAGCGACAG
GCCGATCATCGTCGCGCTCCAGCGAAAGCGGTCCTCGCCGAAAATGACCCAGAGCGCTGCCGGCACCTGT
CCTACGAGTTGCATGATAAAGAAGACAGTCATAAGTGCGGCGACGATAGTCATGCCCCGCGCCCACCGGA
AGGAGCTGACTGGGTTGAAGGCTCTCAAGGGCATCGGTCGAGATCCCGGTGCCTAATGAGTGAGCTAACT
TACATTAATTGCGTTGCGCTCACTGCCCGCTTTCCAGTCGGGAAACCTGTCGTGCCAGCTGCATTAATGA
ATCGGCCAACGCGCGGGGAGAGGCGGTTTGCGTATTGGGCGCCAGGGTGGTTTTTCTTTTCACCAGTGAG
ACGGGCAACAGCTGATTGCCCTTCACCGCCTGGCCCTGAGAGAGTTGCAGCAAGCGGTCCACGCTGGTTT
GCCCCAGCAGGCGAAAATCCTGTTTGATGGTGGTTAACGGCGGGATATAACATGAGCTGTCTTCGGTATC
GTCGTATCCCACTACCGAGATATCCGCACCAACGCGCAGCCCGGACTCGGTAATGGCGCGCATTGCGCCC
AGCGCCATCTGATCGTTGGCAACCAGCATCGCAGTGGGAACGATGCCCTCATTCAGCATTTGCATGGTTT
GTTGAAAACCGGACATGGCACTCCAGTCGCCTTCCCGTTCCGCTATCGGCTGAATTTGATTGCGAGTGAG
ATATTTATGCCAGCCAGCCAGACGCAGACGCGCCGAGACAGAACTTAATGGGCCCGCTAACAGCGCGATT
TGCTGGTGACCCAATGCGACCAGATGCTCCACGCCCAGTCGCGTACCGTCTTCATGGGAGAAAATAATAC
TGTTGATGGGTGTCTGGTCAGAGACATCAAGAAATAACGCCGGAACATTAGTGCAGGCAGCTTCCACAGC
AATGGCATCCTGGTCATCCAGCGGATAGTTAATGATCAGCCCACTGACGCGTTGCGCGAGAAGATTGTGC
ACCGCCGCTTTACAGGCTTCGACGCCGCTTCGTTCTACCATCGACACCACCACGCTGGCACCCAGTTGAT
CGGCGCGAGATTTAATCGCCGCGACAATTTGCGACGGCGCGTGCAGGGCCAGACTGGAGGTGGCAACGCC
AATCAGCAACGACTGTTTGCCCGCCAGTTGTTGTGCCACGCGGTTGGGAATGTAATTCAGCTCCGCCATC
GCCGCTTCCACTTTTTCCCGCGTTTTCGCAGAAACGTGGCTGGCCTGGTTCACCACGCGGGAAACGGTCT
GATAAGAGACACCGGCATACTCTGCGACATCGTATAACGTTACTGGTTTCACATTCACCACCCTGAATTG
ACTCTCTTCCGGGCGCTATCATGCCATACCGCGAAAGGTTTTGCGCCATTCGATGGTGTCCGGGATCTCG
ACGCTCTCCCTTATGCGACTCCTGCATTAGGAAGCAGCCCAGTAGTAGGTTGAGGCCGTTGAGCACCGCC
GCCGCAAGGAATGGTGCATGCAAGGAGATGGCGCCCAACAGTCCCCCGGCCACGGGGCCTGCCACCATAC
CCACGCCGAAACAAGCGCTCATGAGCCCGAAGTGGCGAGCCCGATCTTCCCCATCGGTGATGTCGGCGAT
ATAGGCGCCAGCAACCGCACCTGTGGCGCCGGTGATGCCGGCCACGATGCGTCCGGCGTAGAGGATCGAG
ATCTCGATCCCGCGAAATTAATACGACTCACTATAGGGGAATTGTGAGCGGATAACAATTCCCCTCTAGA
AATAATTTTGTTTAACTTTAAGAAGGAGATATACATATGGGCAGCAGCCATCATCATCATCATCACGGCA
GCGGCCTGGTGCCGCGCGGCAGCGCTAGCATGTCGGACTCAGAAGTCAATCAAGAAGCTAAGCCAGAGGT
CAAGCCAGAAGTCAAGCCTGAGACTCACATCAATTTAAAGGTGTCCGATGGATCTTCAGAGATCTTCTTC
AAGATCAAAAAGACCACTCCTTTAAGAAGGCTGATGGAAGCGTTCGCTAAAAGACAGGGTAAGGAAATGG
ACTCCTTAAGATTCTTGTACGACGGTATTAGAATTCAAGCTGATCAGACCCCTGAAGATTTGGACATGGA
GGATAACGATATTATTGAGGCTCACAGAGAACAGATTGGTGGTTCCATGTCGAATGGGTATTCCACAGAC
GAGAATTTCCGCTATCTCATCTCGTGCTTCAGGGCCAGGGTGAAAATGTACATCCAGGTGGAGCCTGTGC
TGGACTACCTGACCTTTCTGCCTGCAGAGGTGAAGGAGCAGATTCAGAGGACAGTCGCCACCTCCGGGAA
CATGCAGGCAGTTGAACTGCTGCTGAGCACCTTGGAGAAGGGAGTCTGGCACCTTGGTTGGACTCGGGAA
TTCGTGGAGGCCCTCCGGAGAACCGGCAGCCCTCTGGCCGCCCGCTACATGAACCCTGAGCTCACGGACT
TGCCCTCTCCATCGTTTGAGAACGCTCATGATGAATATCTCCAACTGCTGAACCTCCTTCAGCCCACTCT
GGTGGACAAGCTTCTAGTTAGAGACGTCTTGGATAAGTGCATGGAGGAGGAACTGTTGACAATTGAAGAC
AGAAACCGGATTGCTGCTGCAGAAAACAATGGAAATGAATCAGGTGTAAGAGAGCTACTAAAAAGGATTG
TGCAGAAAGAAAACTGGTTCTCTGCATTTCTGAATGTTCTTCGTCAAACAGGAAACAATGAACTTGTCCA
AGAGTTAACAGGCTCTGATTGCTCAGAAAGCAATGCAGAGATTGAGAATTTATCACAAGTTGATGGTCCT
CAAGTGGAAGAGCAACTTCTTTCAACCACAGTTCAGCCAAATCTGGAGAAGGAGGTCTGGGGCATGGAGA
ATAACTCATCAGAATCATCTTTTGCAGATTCTTCTGTAGTTTCAGAATCAGACACAAGTTTGGCAGAAGG
AAGTGTCAGCTGCTTAGATGAAAGTCTTGGACATAACAGCAACATGGGCAGTGATTCAGGCACCATGGGA
AGTGATTCAGATGAAGAGAATGTGGCAGCAAGAGCATCCCCGGAGCCAGAACTCCAGCTCAGGCCTTACC
AAATGGAAGTTGCCCAGCCAGCCTTGGAAGGGAAGAATATCATCATCTGCCTCCCTACAGGGAGTGGAAA
AACCAGAGTGGCTGTTTACATTGCCAAGGATCACTTAGACAAGAAGAAAAAAGCATCTGAGCCTGGAAAA
GTTATAGTTCTTGTCAATAAGGTACTGCTAGTTGAACAGCTCTTCCGCAAGGAGTTCCAACCATTTTTGA
AGAAATGGTATCGTGTTATTGGATTAAGTGGTGATACCCAACTGAAAATATCATTTCCAGAAGTTGTCAA
GTCCTGTGATATTATTATCAGTACAGCTCAAATCCTTGAAAACTCCCTCTTAAACTTGGAAAATGGAGAA
GATGCTGGTGTTCAATTGTCAGACTTTTCCCTCATTATCATTGATGAATGTCATCACACCAACAAAGAAG
CAGTGTATAATAACATCATGAGGCATTATTTGATGCAGAAGTTGAAAAACAATAGACTCAAGAAAGAAAA
CAAACCAGTGATTCCCCTTCCTCAGATACTGGGACTAACAGCTTCACCTGGTGTTGGAGGGGCCACGAAG
CAAGCCAAAGCTGAAGAACACATTTTAAAACTATGTGCCAATCTTGATGCATTTACTATTAAAACTGTTA
AAGAAAACCTTGATCAACTGAAAAACCAAATACAGGAGCCATGCAAGAAGTTTGCCATTGCAGATGCAAC
CAGAGAAGATCCATTTAAAGAGAAACTTCTAGAAATAATGACAAGGATTCAAACTTATTGTCAAATGAGT
CCAATGTCAGATTTTGGAACTCAACCCTATGAACAATGGGCCATTCAAATGGAAAAAAAAGCTGCAAAAG
AAGGAAATCGCAAAGAACGTGTTTGTGCAGAACATTTGAGGAAGTACAATGAGGCCCTACAAATTAATGA
CACAATTCGAATGATAGATGCGTATACTCATCTTGAAACTTTCTATAATGAAGAGAAAGATAAGAAGTTT
GCAGTCATAGAAGATGATAGTGATGAGGGTGGTGATGATGAGTATTGTGATGGTGATGAAGATGAGGATG
ATTTAAAGAAACCTTTGAAACTGGATGAAACAGATAGATTTCTCATGACTTTATTTTTTGAAAACAATAA
AATGTTGAAAAGGCTGGCTGAAAACCCAGAATATGAAAATGAAAAGCTGACCAAATTAAGAAATACCATA
ATGGAGCAATATACTAGGACTGAGGAATCAGCACGAGGAATAATCTTTACAAAAACACGACAGAGTGCAT
ATGCGCTTTCCCAGTGGATTACTGAAAATGAAAAATTTGCTGAAGTAGGAGTCAAAGCCCACCATCTGAT
TGGAGCTGGACACAGCAGTGAGTTCAAACCCATGACACAGAATGAACAAAAAGAAGTCATTAGTAAATTT
CGCACTGGAAAAATAAATCTGCTTATCGCTACCACAGTGGCAGAAGAAGGTCTGGATATTAAAGAATGTA
ACATTGTTATCCGTTATGGTCTCGTCACCAATGAAATAGCCATGGTCCAGGCCCGTGGTCGAGCCAGAGC
TGATGAGAGCACCTACGTCCTGGTTGCTCACAGTGGTTCAGGAGTTATCGAACATGAGACAGTTAATGAT
TTCCGAGAGAAGATGATGTATAAAGCTATACATTGTGTTCAAAATATGAAACCAGAGGAGTATGCTCATA
AGATTTTGGAATTACAGATGCAAAGTATAATGGAAAAGAAAATGAAAACCAAGAGAAATATT
[375 nt withheld, positions 8323-8697]
TGCTGTTTATTTAGTGATGAGGATTAG
Features (pLannotate 1.2.2; 22 found; start..end, strand, type, name):
     63..80      +  CDS            9xHis (fragment): 9xHis affinity tag
     90..139     +  CDS            SET1 (fragment): solubility-enhancement tag derived from T7 phage gene 10B
    147..194     +  terminator     T7 terminator: transcription terminator for bacteriophage T7 RNA polymerase
    231..659     +  rep_origin     f1 ori (sequence partly withheld): f1 bacteriophage origin of replication; arrow indicates direction of (+) strand synthesis
    712..769     +  promoter       AmpR promoter (fragment): bla
    778..1593    -  CDS            KanR: aminoglycoside phosphotransferase; aph(3')-Ia; confers resistance to kanamycin in bacteria or G418 (Geneticin®) in eukaryotes
   1715..2303    +  rep_origin     ori: high-copy-number ColE1/pMB1/pBR322/pUC origin of replication
   2489..2628    -  misc_feature   bom: basis of mobility region from pBR322
   2730..2921    -  CDS            rop: Rop protein, which maintains plasmids at low copy number; rop
   2938..3318    +  CDS            YPB1_ECOLX: Protein predicted: Swiss-Prot protein existence level 4. From Escherichia coli.
   3390..3681    -  CDS            TcR (fragment): tetracycline efflux protein; tet; confers resistance to tetracycline
   3696..3717    -  protein_bind   CAP binding site: CAP binding activates transcription in the presence of cAMP. E. coli catabolite activator protein
   3730..4812    -  CDS            lacI: lac repressor; lacI; The lac repressor binds to the lac operator to inhibit transcription in E. coli. This inhibition can be relieved by adding lactose or isopropyl-β-D-thiogalactopyranoside (IPTG).
   4813..4890    -  promoter       lacI promoter: lacI
   4898..5177    -  CDS            TcR (fragment): tetracycline efflux protein; tet; confers resistance to tetracycline
   5199..5217    +  promoter       T7 promoter: promoter for bacteriophage T7 RNA polymerase
   5218..5242    +  protein_bind   lac operator: The lac repressor binds to the lac operator to inhibit transcription in E. coli. This inhibition can be relieved by adding lactose or isopropyl-β-D-thiogalactopyranoside (IPTG). lac repressor encoded by lacI
   5257..5279    +  RBS            RBS: efficient ribosome binding site from bacteriophage T7 gene 10 (Olins and Rangwala, 1989)
   5299..5315    +  CDS            capTEV™ (fragment): composite tag for in vivo biotinylation, TEV protease cleavage, and 6xHis tagging
   5326..5343    +  CDS            thrombin site: thrombin recognition and cleavage site
   5350..5643    +  CDS            SUMO: cleavable ubiquitin-like protein tag; S. cerevisiae SMT3 (truncated)
   5647..8721    +  CDS            IFIH1 (sequence partly withheld): IFIH1_HUMAN - Also known as MDA5, RH116. Experimental evidence at protein level: Swiss-Prot protein existence level 1. Innate immune receptor which acts as a cytoplasmic sensor of viral nucleic acids and plays a major role in sensing viral infection and in the activation of a cascade of antiviral responses including the induction of type I interferons and proinflammatory cytokines. Its ligands include mRNA lacking 2'-O-methylation at their 5' cap and long- dsRNA (>1 kb in length). Upon ligand binding it associates with mitochondria antiviral signaling protein (MAVS/IPS1) which activates the IK
