[The description below was written by a language model from this plasmid's Addgene catalogue record and pLannotate feature annotations shown in this document.]
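Description:
pET28sumo-MDA5-Full-length is a bacterial expression plasmid built on a pET28-SUMO backbone for producing full-length human MDA5 (IFIH1) in E. coli. It is about 8.7 kb and is selected with kanamycin through an aph(3')-Ia resistance gene. Replication relies on a ColE1/pBR322-type origin. The annotation also detects the bom region and the rop gene, typical of pET vectors, although the catalogue lists the plasmid as high copy. An f1 origin is also present. Short fragments annotated as tetracycline resistance sequence and a partial AmpR promoter appear to be backbone remnants rather than functional markers.

The expression cassette uses a T7 promoter followed by a lac operator and the strong T7 gene 10 ribosome binding site, with a plasmid-borne lacI gene supplying repressor. Transcription therefore depends on a host that provides T7 RNA polymerase and is induced with IPTG. The open reading frame begins with a short N-terminal segment annotated as a fragment of a His-containing composite tag, most likely the pET28 His tag. This is followed by a thrombin cleavage site, a yeast SMT3-derived SUMO domain and then the IFIH1 coding sequence, which was inserted by Gibson assembly with no recorded mutation. SUMO fusions generally improve solubility and can be removed with a SUMO-specific protease. A His-tag fragment lies downstream of the insert ahead of the T7 terminator, but the record does not show whether it is translated in frame.

MDA5 is a cytoplasmic RIG-I-like receptor that senses long double-stranded viral RNA and signals through MAVS to induce interferon. The stated purpose is simply protein expression in E. coli, which would supply recombinant protein for purification and in vitro studies.
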