Addgene plasmid #210826: pET28sumo-MDA5-Full-length
Purpose: protein expression in ecoli
Depositing lab: Anna Pyle. Depositing organization: Yale University. Publication: Dicer-related helicase 3 forms an obligate dimer for recognizing 22G-RNA. Fitzgerald ME, Vela A, Pyle AM. Nucleic Acids Res. 2014 Apr;42(6):3919-30. doi: 10.1093/nar/gkt1383. Epub 2014 Jan 15. PubMed 24435798.
Backbone
  Vector backbone: pet28-sumo
  Vector type: Bacterial Expression
Growth in bacteria
  Bacterial resistance: Kanamycin, 50 μg/mL
  Growth temperature: 37°C
  Growth strain: DH5alpha
  Copy number: High Copy
Gene/Insert
  Gene/Insert name: MDA5 (IFIH1) Full Length Protein
  Species: H. sapiens (human)
  Mutation: NA
  Entrez Gene: IFIH1 (a.k.a. AGS7, Hlcd, IDDM19, IMD95, MDA-5, MDA5, RLR-2, SGMRT1)
  Cloning method: Gibson Cloning
Terms and licenses: Academic/Nonprofit Terms; Industry Terms: Not Available to Industry
How to cite: pET28sumo-MDA5-Full-length was a gift from Anna Pyle (Addgene plasmid # 210826 ; http://n2t.net/addgene:210826 ; RRID:Addgene_210826)
